Addgene plasmid #184537: shTRIP13-2
Purpose: shRNA expression vector
Depositing lab: Andrew Hong. Depositing organization: Emory University. Publication: Targeting TRIP13 in favorable histology Wilms tumor with nuclear export inhibitors synergizes with doxorubicin. Mittal K, Cooper GW, Lee BP, Su Y, Skinner KT, Shim J, Jonus HC, Kim WJ, Doshi M, Almanza D, Kynnap BD, Christie AL, Yang X, Cowley GS, Leeper BA, Morton CL, Dwivedi B, Lawrence T, Rupji M, Keskula P, Meyer S, Clinton CM, Bhasin M, Crompton BD, Tseng YY, Boehm JS, Ligon KL, Root DE, Murphy AJ, Weinstock DM, Gokhale PC, Spangle JM, Rivera MN, Mullen EA, Stegmaier K, Goldsmith KC, Hahn WC, Hong AL. Commun Biol. 2024 Apr 8;7(1):426. doi: 10.1038/s42003-024-06140-6. PubMed 38589567.
Backbone
  Vector backbone: pLKO.5
  Backbone manufacturer: Broad Institute
  Vector type: Mammalian Expression, RNAi
  Selectable markers: Puromycin
Growth in bacteria
  Bacterial resistance: Ampicillin, 100 μg/mL
  Growth temperature: 37°C
  Growth strain: NEB Stable
  Copy number: High Copy
Gene/Insert
  Gene/Insert name: TRIP13
  gRNA/shRNA sequence: GCACTGTTGCACTTCACATTT
  Species: H. sapiens (human)
  Entrez Gene: TRIP13 (a.k.a. 16E1BP, MVA3, OOMD9, OZEMA9)
  Cloning method: Restriction Enzyme; 5′ cloning site AgeI (unknown if destroyed); 3′ cloning site EcoRI (unknown if destroyed)
  Sequencing primers: 5′ GATACAAGGCTGTTAGAGAGATAATT
Terms and licenses: Academic/Nonprofit Terms; Industry Terms: Not Available to Industry
How to cite: shTRIP13-2 was a gift from Andrew Hong (Addgene plasmid # 184537 ; http://n2t.net/addgene:184537 ; RRID:Addgene_184537)
