[The description below was written by a language model from this plasmid's Addgene catalogue record and pLannotate feature annotations shown in this document.]
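Description:
shTRIP13-2 is a lentiviral shRNA expression plasmid built on the pLKO.5 backbone from the Broad Institute, carrying a hairpin directed against human TRIP13. The record lists it as a mammalian expression/RNAi vector. In bacteria it is maintained by a high-copy ColE1/pUC-type origin and selected through the β-lactamase (ampicillin resistance) gene. An f1 origin, an SV40 origin and poly(A) signal, and remnants of lac and T7/T3 promoter sequences are also present in the plasmid backbone outside the viral cassette.

The annotated 7.5 kb sequence shows a third-generation, self-inactivating HIV-1 transfer vector. An RSV promoter fused to a truncated 5' LTR drives Tat-independent production of the genomic RNA in packaging cells, followed by the Ψ packaging signal with a partial gag sequence and the Rev response element for nuclear export of the unspliced transcript. Downstream, a human U6 RNA polymerase III promoter drives the shRNA, which was cloned between AgeI and EcoRI sites. The hairpin itself is not annotated as a feature, but it presumably falls in the gap between the U6 promoter and the central polypurine tract/termination sequence, an element that aids nuclear import of the reverse-transcribed genome. A human PGK promoter then expresses puromycin N-acetyltransferase for selection of transduced cells, with a WPRE to enhance transcript stability and expression, and the cassette ends in a ΔU3 3' LTR that inactivates the viral promoter after integration.

The construct is suited to stable knockdown of TRIP13 in human cells by transduction and puromycin selection. The associated publication concerns targeting TRIP13 in favorable histology Wilms tumor, and the "-2" in the name suggests that it is one of several hairpins against this gene.
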