Features (pLannotate 1.2.2; 26 found; start..end, strand, type, name):
      7..507     +  promoter       hPGK promoter: human phosphoglycerate kinase 1 promoter
    529..1128    +  CDS            PuroR (fragment): puromycin N-acetyltransferase; pac from Streptomyces; confers resistance to puromycin
   1144..1732    +  misc_feature   WPRE: woodchuck hepatitis virus posttranscriptional regulatory element
   1783..1802    +  misc_feature   cPPT/CTS (fragment): central polypurine tract and central termination sequence of HIV-1
   1804..2037    +  LTR            3' LTR (ΔU3): self-inactivating 3' long terminal repeat (LTR) from HIV-1
   2115..2236    +  polyA_signal   SV40 poly(A) signal: SV40 polyadenylation signal
   2276..2411    +  rep_origin     SV40 ori: SV40 origin of replication
   2432..2450    -  promoter       T7 promoter: promoter for bacteriophage T7 RNA polymerase
   2458..2613    +  CDS            lacZα (fragment): LacZα fragment of β-galactosidase; lacZ fragment
   2618..3046    +  rep_origin     f1 ori (sequence partly withheld): f1 bacteriophage origin of replication; arrow indicates direction of (+) strand synthesis
   3099..3203    +  promoter       AmpR promoter: bla
   3204..4064    +  CDS            AmpR: β-lactamase; bla; confers resistance to ampicillin, carbenicillin, and related antibiotics
   4235..4823    +  rep_origin     ori: high-copy-number ColE1/pMB1/pBR322/pUC origin of replication
   5006..5098    +  CDS            lacI (fragment): lac repressor; lacI; The lac repressor binds to the lac operator to inhibit transcription in E. coli. This inhibition can be relieved by adding lactose or isopropyl-β-D-thiogalactopyranoside (IPTG).
   5111..5132    +  protein_bind   CAP binding site: CAP binding activates transcription in the presence of cAMP. E. coli catabolite activator protein
   5147..5177    +  promoter       lac promoter: promoter for the E. coli lac operon
   5185..5201    +  protein_bind   lac operator: The lac repressor binds to the lac operator to inhibit transcription in E. coli. This inhibition can be relieved by adding lactose or isopropyl-β-D-thiogalactopyranoside (IPTG). lac repressor encoded by lacI
   5246..5264    +  promoter       T3 promoter: promoter for bacteriophage T3 RNA polymerase
   5292..5518    +  promoter       RSV promoter: Rous sarcoma virus enhancer/promoter
   5519..5699    +  LTR            5' LTR (truncated): truncated 5' long terminal repeat (LTR) from HIV-1
   5746..5871    +  misc_feature   HIV-1 Ψ: packaging signal of human immunodeficiency virus type 1
   5855..6218    +  CDS            HIV-1 gag (fragment): gag protein from human immunodeficiency virus 1; gag
   6364..6597    +  misc_feature   RRE: The Rev response element (RRE) of HIV-1 allows for Rev-dependent mRNA export from the nucleus to the cytoplasm.
   6974..7000    +  CDS            Rev (fragment): human immunodeficiency virus 1 (HIV-1) Rev protein; rev; enhances nuclear export of unspliced and incompletely spliced viral mRNAs
   7004..7244    +  promoter       U6 promoter: RNA polymerase III promoter for human U6 snRNA
   7349..7466    +  misc_feature   cPPT/CTS: central polypurine tract and central termination sequence of HIV-1
>Addgene plasmid #184537 | shTRIP13-2 | addgene full sequence | sequence record 365304 | Addgene NGS Result
CCCGGGTTGCGCCTTTTCCAAGGCAGCCCTGGGTTTGCGCAGGGACGCGGCTGCTCTGGGCGTGGTTCCG
GGAAACGCAGCGGCGCCGACCCTGGGTCTCGCACATTCTTCACGTCCGTTCGCAGCGTCACCCGGATCTT
CGCCGCTACCCTTGTGGGCCCCCCGGCGACGCTTCCTGCTCCGCCCCTAAGTCGGGAAGGTTCCTTGCGG
TTCGCGGCGTGCCGGACGTGACAAACGGAAGCCGCACGTCTCACTAGTACCCTCGCAGACGGACAGCGCC
AGGGAGCAATGGCAGCGCGCCGACCGCGATGGGCTGTGGCCAATAGCGGCTGCTCAGCAGGGCGCGCCGA
GAGCAGCGGCCGGGAAGGGGCGGTGCGGGAGGCGGGGTGTGGGGCGGTAGTGTGGGCCCTGTTCCTGCCC
GCGCGGTGTTCCGCATTCTGCAAGCCTCCGGAGCGCACGTCGGCAGTCGGCTCCCTCGTTGACCGAATCA
CCGACCTCTCTCCCCAGGGGGATCCACCGGAGCTTACCATGACCGAGTACAAGCCCACGGTGCGCCTCGC
CACCCGCGACGACGTCCCCAGGGCCGTACGCACCCTCGCCGCCGCGTTCGCCGACTACCCCGCCACGCGC
CACACCGTCGATCCGGACCGCCACATCGAGCGGGTCACCGAGCTGCAAGAACTCTTCCTCACGCGCGTCG
GGCTCGACATCGGCAAGGTGTGGGTCGCGGACGACGGCGCCGCCGTGGCGGTCTGGACCACGCCGGAGAG
CGTCGAAGCGGGGGCGGTGTTCGCCGAGATCGGCCCGCGCATGGCCGAGTTGAGCGGTTCCCGGCTGGCC
GCGCAGCAACAGATGGAAGGCCTCCTGGCGCCGCACCGGCCCAAGGAGCCCGCGTGGTTCCTGGCCACCG
TCGGCGTCTCGCCCGACCACCAGGGCAAGGGTCTGGGCAGCGCCGTCGTGCTCCCCGGAGTGGAGGCGGC
CGAGCGCGCCGGGGTGCCCGCCTTCCTGGAGACCTCCGCGCCCCGCAACCTCCCCTTCTACGAGCGGCTC
GGCTTCACCGTCACCGCCGACGTCGAGGTGCCCGAAGGACCGCGCACCTGGTGCATGACCCGCAAGCCCG
GTGCCTGAACGCGTTAAGTCGACAATCAACCTCTGGATTACAAAATTTGTGAAAGATTGACTGGTATTCT
TAACTATGTTGCTCCTTTTACGCTATGTGGATACGCTGCTTTAATGCCTTTGTATCATGCTATTGCTTCC
CGTATGGCTTTCATTTTCTCCTCCTTGTATAAATCCTGGTTGCTGTCTCTTTATGAGGAGTTGTGGCCCG
TTGTCAGGCAACGTGGCGTGGTGTGCACTGTGTTTGCTGACGCAACCCCCACTGGTTGGGGCATTGCCAC
CACCTGTCAGCTCCTTTCCGGGACTTTCGCTTTCCCCCTCCCTATTGCCACGGCGGAACTCATCGCCGCC
TGCCTTGCCCGCTGCTGGACAGGGGCTCGGCTGTTGGGCACTGACAATTCCGTGGTGTTGTCGGGGAAAT
CATCGTCCTTTCCTTGGCTGCTCGCCTGTGTTGCCACCTGGATTCTGCGCGGGACGTCCTTCTGCTACGT
CCCTTCGGCCCTCAATCCAGCGGACCTTCCTTCCCGCGGCCTGCTGCCGGCTCTGCGGCCTCTTCCGCGT
CTTCGCCTTCGCCCTCAGACGAGTCGGATCTCCCTTTGGGCCGCCTCCCCGCGTCGACTTTAAGACCAAT
GACTTACAAGGCAGCTGTAGATCTTAGCCACTTTTTAAAAGAAAAGGGGGGACTGGAAGGGCTAATTCAC
TCCCAACGAAGACAAGATCTGCTTTTTGCTTGTACTGGGTCTCTCTGGTTAGACCAGATCTGAGCCTGGG
AGCTCTCTGGCTAACTAGGGAACCCACTGCTTAAGCCTCAATAAAGCTTGCCTTGAGTGCTTCAAGTAGT
GTGTGCCCGTCTGTTGTGTGACTCTGGTAACTAGAGATCCCTCAGACCCTTTTAGTCAGTGTGGAAAATC
TCTAGCAGTACGTATAGTAGTTCATGTCATCTTATTATTCAGTATTTATAACTTGCAAAGAAATGAATAT
CAGAGAGTGAGAGGAACTTGTTTATTGCAGCTTATAATGGTTACAAATAAAGCAATAGCATCACAAATTT
CACAAATAAAGCATTTTTTTCACTGCATTCTAGTTGTGGTTTGTCCAAACTCATCAATGTATCTTATCAT
GTCTGGCTCTAGCTATCCCGCCCCTAACTCCGCCCATCCCGCCCCTAACTCCGCCCAGTTCCGCCCATTC
TCCGCCCCATGGCTGACTAATTTTTTTTATTTATGCAGAGGCCGAGGCCGCCTCGGCCTCTGAGCTATTC
CAGAAGTAGTGAGGAGGCTTTTTTGGAGGCCTAGGGACGTACCCAATTCGCCCTATAGTGAGTCGTATTA
CGCGCGCTCACTGGCCGTCGTTTTACAACGTCGTGACTGGGAAAACCCTGGCGTTACCCAACTTAATCGC
CTTGCAGCACATCCCCCTTTCGCCAGCTGGCGTAATAGCGAAGAGGCCCGCACCGATCGCCCTTCCCAAC
AGTTGCGCAGCCTGAATGGCGAATGGG
[124 nt withheld, positions 2618-2741]
C
[91 nt withheld, positions 2743-2833]
A
[49 nt withheld, positions 2835-2883]
CCTTTGACGTTGGAGTCCACGTTCTTT
[37 nt withheld, positions 2911-2947]
ACCCTATCTCGGTCTATTCTTTTGATTTATAAGGGATTTTGCCGATTTCGGCCTATTGGTTAAAAAATGA
GCTGATTTAACAAAAATTTAACGCGAATTTTAACAAAATATTAACGCTTACAATTTAGGTGGCACTTTTC
GGGGAAATGTGCGCGGAACCCCTATTTGTTTATTTTTCTAAATACATTCAAATATGTATCCGCTCATGAG
ACAATAACCCTGATAAATGCTTCAATAATATTGAAAAAGGAAGAGTATGAGTATTCAACATTTCCGTGTC
GCCCTTATTCCCTTTTTTGCGGCATTTTGCCTTCCTGTTTTTGCTCACCCAGAAACGCTGGTGAAAGTAA
AAGATGCTGAAGATCAGTTGGGTGCACGAGTGGGTTACATCGAACTGGATCTCAACAGCGGTAAGATCCT
TGAGAGTTTTCGCCCCGAAGAACGTTTTCCAATGATGAGCACTTTTAAAGTTCTGCTATGTGGCGCGGTA
TTATCCCGTATTGACGCCGGGCAAGAGCAACTCGGTCGCCGCATACACTATTCTCAGAATGACTTGGTTG
AGTACTCACCAGTCACAGAAAAGCATCTTACGGATGGCATGACAGTAAGAGAATTATGCAGTGCTGCCAT
AACCATGAGTGATAACACTGCGGCCAACTTACTTCTGACAACGATCGGAGGACCGAAGGAGCTAACCGCT
TTTTTGCACAACATGGGGGATCATGTAACTCGCCTTGATCGTTGGGAACCGGAGCTGAATGAAGCCATAC
CAAACGACGAGCGTGACACCACGATGCCTGTAGCAATGGCAACAACGTTGCGCAAACTATTAACTGGCGA
ACTACTTACTCTAGCTTCCCGGCAACAATTAATAGACTGGATGGAGGCGGATAAAGTTGCAGGACCACTT
CTGCGCTCGGCCCTTCCGGCTGGCTGGTTTATTGCTGATAAATCTGGAGCCGGTGAGCGTGGGTCTCGCG
GTATCATTGCAGCACTGGGGCCAGATGGTAAGCCCTCCCGTATCGTAGTTATCTACACGACGGGGAGTCA
GGCAACTATGGATGAACGAAATAGACAGATCGCTGAGATAGGTGCCTCACTGATTAAGCATTGGTAACTG
TCAGACCAAGTTTACTCATATATACTTTAGATTGATTTAAAACTTCATTTTTAATTTAAAAGGATCTAGG
TGAAGATCCTTTTTGATAATCTCATGACCAAAATCCCTTAACGTGAGTTTTCGTTCCACTGAGCGTCAGA
CCCCGTAGAAAAGATCAAAGGATCTTCTTGAGATCCTTTTTTTCTGCGCGTAATCTGCTGCTTGCAAACA
AAAAAACCACCGCTACCAGCGGTGGTTTGTTTGCCGGATCAAGAGCTACCAACTCTTTTTCCGAAGGTAA
CTGGCTTCAGCAGAGCGCAGATACCAAATACTGTTCTTCTAGTGTAGCCGTAGTTAGGCCACCACTTCAA
GAACTCTGTAGCACCGCCTACATACCTCGCTCTGCTAATCCTGTTACCAGTGGCTGCTGCCAGTGGCGAT
AAGTCGTGTCTTACCGGGTTGGACTCAAGACGATAGTTACCGGATAAGGCGCAGCGGTCGGGCTGAACGG
GGGGTTCGTGCACACAGCCCAGCTTGGAGCGAACGACCTACACCGAACTGAGATACCTACAGCGTGAGCT
ATGAGAAAGCGCCACGCTTCCCGAAGGGAGAAAGGCGGACAGGTATCCGGTAAGCGGCAGGGTCGGAACA
GGAGAGCGCACGAGGGAGCTTCCAGGGGGAAACGCCTGGTATCTTTATAGTCCTGTCGGGTTTCGCCACC
TCTGACTTGAGCGTCGATTTTTGTGATGCTCGTCAGGGGGGCGGAGCCTATGGAAAAACGCCAGCAACGC
GGCCTTTTTACGGTTCCTGGCCTTTTGCTGGCCTTTTGCTCACATGTTCTTTCCTGCGTTATCCCCTGAT
TCTGTGGATAACCGTATTACCGCCTTTGAGTGAGCTGATACCGCTCGCCGCAGCCGAACGACCGAGCGCA
GCGAGTCAGTGAGCGAGGAAGCGGAAGAGCGCCCAATACGCAAACCGCCTCTCCCCGCGCGTTGGCCGAT
TCATTAATGCAGCTGGCACGACAGGTTTCCCGACTGGAAAGCGGGCAGTGAGCGCAACGCAATTAATGTG
AGTTAGCTCACTCATTAGGCACCCCAGGCTTTACACTTTATGCTTCCGGCTCGTATGTTGTGTGGAATTG
TGAGCGGATAACAATTTCACACAGGAAACAGCTATGACCATGATTACGCCAAGCGCGCAATTAACCCTCA
CTAAAGGGAACAAAAGCTGGAGCTGCAAGCTTAATGTAGTCTTATGCAATACTCTTGTAGTCTTGCAACA
TGGTAACGATGAGTTAGCAACATGCCTTACAAGGAGAGAAAAAGCACCGTGCATGCCGATTGGTGGAAGT
AAGGTGGTACGATCGTGCCTTATTAGGAAGGCAACAGACGGGTCTGACATGGATTGGACGAACCACTGAA
TTGCCGCATTGCAGAGATATTGTATTTAAGTGCCTAGCTCGATACATAAACGGGTCTCTCTGGTTAGACC
AGATCTGAGCCTGGGAGCTCTCTGGCTAACTAGGGAACCCACTGCTTAAGCCTCAATAAAGCTTGCCTTG
AGTGCTTCAAGTAGTGTGTGCCCGTCTGTTGTGTGACTCTGGTAACTAGAGATCCCTCAGACCCTTTTAG
TCAGTGTGGAAAATCTCTAGCAGTGGCGCCCGAACAGGGACTTGAAAGCGAAAGGGAAACCAGAGGAGCT
CTCTCGACGCAGGACTCGGCTTGCTGAAGCGCGCACGGCAAGAGGCGAGGGGCGGCGACTGGTGAGTACG
CCAAAAATTTTGACTAGCGGAGGCTAGAAGGAGAGAGATGGGTGCGAGAGCGTCAGTATTAAGCGGGGGA
GAATTAGATCGCGATGGGAAAAAATTCGGTTAAGGCCAGGGGGAAAGAAAAAATATAAATTAAAACATAT
AGTATGGGCAAGCAGGGAGCTAGAACGATTCGCAGTTAATCCTGGCCTGTTAGAAACATCAGAAGGCTGT
AGACAAATACTGGGACAGCTACAACCATCCCTTCAGACAGGATCAGAAGAACTTAGATCATTATATAATA
CAGTAGCAACCCTCTATTGTGTGCATCAAAGGATAGAGATAAAAGACACCAAGGAAGCTTTAGACAAGAT
AGAGGAAGAGCAAAACAAAAGTAAGACCACCGCACAGCAAGCGGCCGCTGATCTTCAGACCTGGAGGAGG
AGATATGAGGGACAATTGGAGAAGTGAATTATATAAATATAAAGTAGTAAAAATTGAACCATTAGGAGTA
GCACCCACCAAGGCAAAGAGAAGAGTGGTGCAGAGAGAAAAAAGAGCAGTGGGAATAGGAGCTTTGTTCC
TTGGGTTCTTGGGAGCAGCAGGAAGCACTATGGGCGCAGCGTCAATGACGCTGACGGTACAGGCCAGACA
ATTATTGTCTGGTATAGTGCAGCAGCAGAACAATTTGCTGAGGGCTATTGAGGCGCAACAGCATCTGTTG
CAACTCACAGTCTGGGGCATCAAGCAGCTCCAGGCAAGAATCCTGGCTGTGGAAAGATACCTAAAGGATC
AACAGCTCCTGGGGATTTGGGGTTGCTCTGGAAAACTCATTTGCACCACTGCTGTGCCTTGGAATGCTAG
TTGGAGTAATAAATCTCTGGAACAGATTTGGAATCACACGACCTGGATGGAGTGGGACAGAGAAATTAAC
AATTACACAAGCTTAATACACTCCTTAATTGAAGAATCGCAAAACCAGCAAGAAAAGAATGAACAAGAAT
TATTGGAATTAGATAAATGGGCAAGTTTGTGGAATTGGTTTAACATAACAAATTGGCTGTGGTATATAAA
ATTATTCATAATGATAGTAGGAGGCTTGGTAGGTTTAAGAATAGTTTTTGCTGTACTTTCTATAGTGAAT
AGAGTTAGGCAGGGATATTCACCATTATCGTTTCAGACCCACCTCCCAACCCCGAGGGGACCCAGAGAGG
GCCTATTTCCCATGATTCCTTCATATTTGCATATACGATACAAGGCTGTTAGAGAGATAATTAGAATTAA
TTTGACTGTAAACACAAAGATATTAGTACAAAATACGTGACGTAGAAAGTAATAATTTCTTGGGTAGTTT
GCAGTTTTAAAATTATGTTTTAAAATGGACTATCATATGCTTACCGTAACTTGAAAGTATTTCGATTTCT
TGGCTTTATATATCTTGTGGAAAGGACGAGGTACCGGGCACTGTTGCACTTCACATTTCTCGAGAAATGT
GAAGTGCAACAGTGCTTTTTGAATTCTAGATCTTGAGACAAATGGCAGTATTCATCCACAATTTTAAAAG
AAAAGGGGGGATTGGGGGGTACAGTGCAGGGGAAAGAATAGTAGACATAATAGCAACAGACATACAAACT
AAAGAATTACAAAAACAAATTACAAAAATTCAAAATTTTCGGGTTTATTACAGGGACAGCAGAGATCCAC
TTTGGCGCCGGCTCGAGGGGG
